Addgene plasmid #54322: pBS SK mCherryROSAegfp
Purpose: Encodes mCherry fused with an out-of-frame EGFP through a linker containing a target for TALEN/CRISPR. Can be used as a surrogate target to test the specificity of TALENs and CRISPR.
Depositing lab: Silvestro Conticello. Depositing organization: Institute for Cancer Research, Prevention and Clinical network (ISPRO). Publication: An efficient method to enrich for knock-out and knock-in cellular clones using the CRISPR/Cas9 system. Niccheri F, Pecori R, Conticello SG. Cell Mol Life Sci. 2017 Apr 18. doi: 10.1007/s00018-017-2524-y. PubMed 28421278.
Backbone
  Vector backbone: pBS SK(+)
  Backbone size w/o insert (bp): 2961
  Total vector size (bp): 5139
  Vector type: Mammalian Expression, Mouse Targeting, CRISPR, TALEN
Growth in bacteria
  Bacterial resistance: Ampicillin, 100 μg/mL
  Growth temperature: 37°C
  Growth strain: DH5alpha
  Copy number: High Copy
Gene/Insert
  Gene/Insert name: mCherry and EGFP
  Promoter: CMV
  Cloning method: Unknown
  Sequencing primers: 5′ CMV-F; 3′ M13R
Terms and licenses: Academic/Nonprofit Terms; Industry Terms: Not Available to Industry
How to cite: pBS SK mCherryROSAegfp was a gift from Silvestro Conticello (Addgene plasmid # 54322 ; http://n2t.net/addgene:54322 ; RRID:Addgene_54322)
