[The description below was written by a language model from this plasmid's Addgene catalogue record and pLannotate feature annotations shown in this document.]
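Description:
pBS SK mCherryROSAegfp is a 5,139 bp surrogate reporter plasmid for testing TALEN and CRISPR nucleases in mammalian cells, built in the pBluescript SK(+) cloning backbone. It is propagated in E. coli as a high-copy plasmid through its ColE1/pUC-type origin and selected with ampicillin via the β-lactamase gene and its native promoter. The usual pBluescript elements remain. These include an f1 phage origin for single-stranded DNA production, T7 and T3 promoters flanking the cloning region, and remnants of the lacZα and lac promoter/operator segment, which the insert interrupts.

The payload is a single expression cassette driven by the CMV immediate early promoter, preceded by a partial CMV enhancer, and terminated by an SV40 polyadenylation signal. The cassette encodes mCherry, then a short linker, then EGFP placed out of frame relative to mCherry. The linker carries a fragment matching intron 1 of the mouse Rosa26 locus, which serves as the nuclease target, plus a small piece of multiple cloning site. Transfected cells therefore fluoresce red constitutively, which marks plasmid uptake. EGFP should be translated only when the nuclease cuts the linker and error-prone repair introduces an insertion or deletion that restores the reading frame. Green fluorescence among red cells thus reports nuclease activity on the target sequence.

A short annotated match to SV40 large T antigen lies just downstream of EGFP; the record does not state its role. According to the record, the plasmid is used as a surrogate target to assess TALEN and CRISPR specificity. The associated publication concerns enriching for knock-out and knock-in cell clones made with CRISPR/Cas9.
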