Features (pLannotate 1.2.2; 21 found; start..end, strand, type, name):
     30..458     -  rep_origin     f1 ori (sequence partly withheld): f1 bacteriophage origin of replication; arrow indicates direction of (+) strand synthesis
    463..618     -  CDS            lacZα (fragment): LacZα fragment of β-galactosidase; lacZ fragment
    626..644     +  promoter       T7 promoter: promoter for bacteriophage T7 RNA polymerase
    653..697     -  misc_feature   MCS (fragment): pBluescript multiple cloning site
    698..827     +  enhancer       CMV enhancer (fragment): human cytomegalovirus immediate early enhancer; contains an 18-bp deletion relative to the standard CMV enhancer
    828..1031    +  promoter       CMV promoter: human cytomegalovirus (CMV) immediate early promoter
   1069..1776    +  CDS            mCherry: mCherry is a basic (constitutively fluorescent) red fluorescent protein published in 2004, derived from Discosoma sp.. It is reported to be a very rapidly-maturing monomer with low acid sensitivity.
   1798..1845    +  misc_feature   HA-L (fragment): left homology arm from intron 1 of the mouse Rosa26 gene (Soriano, 1999)
   1861..1897    +  misc_feature   MCS (fragment): multiple cloning site
   1911..2630    +  CDS            EGFP: the original enhanced GFP (Yang et al., 1996) mammalian codon-optimized
   2647..2730    +  CDS            large T antigen (fragment): large T antigen from SV40 (simian virus 40)
   2753..2874    +  polyA_signal   SV40 poly(A) signal: SV40 polyadenylation signal
   2876..2938    -  misc_feature   MCS (fragment): pBluescript multiple cloning site
   2951..2969    -  promoter       T3 promoter: promoter for bacteriophage T3 RNA polymerase
   3014..3030    -  protein_bind   lac operator: The lac repressor binds to the lac operator to inhibit transcription in E. coli. This inhibition can be relieved by adding lactose or isopropyl-β-D-thiogalactopyranoside (IPTG). lac repressor encoded by lacI
   3038..3068    -  promoter       lac promoter: promoter for the E. coli lac operon
   3083..3104    -  protein_bind   CAP binding site: CAP binding activates transcription in the presence of cAMP. E. coli catabolite activator protein
   3117..3209    -  CDS            lacI (fragment): lac repressor; lacI; The lac repressor binds to the lac operator to inhibit transcription in E. coli. This inhibition can be relieved by adding lactose or isopropyl-β-D-thiogalactopyranoside (IPTG).
   3392..3980    -  rep_origin     ori: high-copy-number ColE1/pMB1/pBR322/pUC origin of replication
   4151..5011    -  CDS            AmpR: β-lactamase; bla; confers resistance to ampicillin, carbenicillin, and related antibiotics
   5012..5116    -  promoter       AmpR promoter: bla
>Addgene plasmid #54322 | pBS SK mCherryROSAegfp | depositor full sequence | sequence record 84459 | pBS SK mCherryROSAegfp sequence 5139 bps
CTAAATTGTAAGCGTTAATATTTTGTTAAAATTCGCGTTAAATTTTTGTTAAATCAGCTCATTTTTTAAC
CAATAGGCCGAAATCGGCAAAATCCCTTATAAATCAAAAGAATAGACCGAGATAGGGT
[37 nt withheld, positions 129-165]
AAAGAACGTGGACTCCAACGTCAAAGG
[49 nt withheld, positions 193-241]
T
[91 nt withheld, positions 243-333]
G
[124 nt withheld, positions 335-458]
CCCATTCGCCATTCAGGCTGCGCAACTGTTGGGAAGGGCGATCGGTGCGGGCCTCTTCGCTATTACGCCA
GCTGGCGAAAGGGGGATGTGCTGCAAGGCGATTAAGTTGGGTAACGCCAGGGTTTTCCCAGTCACGACGT
TGTAAAACGACGGCCAGTGAGCGCGCGTAATACGACTCACTATAGGGCGAATTGGGTACCGGGCCCCCCC
TCGAGGTCGACGGTATCGATAAGCTTGATTATGCCAAGTACGCCCCCTATTGACGTCAATGACGGTAAAT
GGCCCGCCTGGCATTATGCCCAGTACATGACCTTATGGGACTTTCCTACTTGGCAGTACATCTACGTATT
AGTCATCGCTATTACCATGGTGATGCGGTTTTGGCAGTACATCAATGGGCGTGGATAGCGGTTTGACTCA
CGGGGATTTCCAAGTCTCCACCCCATTGACGTCAATGGGAGTTTGTTTTGGCACCAAAATCAACGGGACT
TTCCAAAATGTCGTAACAACTCCGCCCCATTGACGCAAATGGGCGGTAGGCGTGTACGGTGGGAGGTCTA
TATAAGCAGAGCTGGTTTAGTGAACCGTCAGATCCGCTAGCGGATTCACCATGGTGAGCAAGGGCGAGGA
GGATAACATGGCCATCATCAAGGAGTTCATGCGCTTCAAGGTGCACATGGAGGGCTCCGTGAACGGCCAC
GAGTTCGAGATCGAGGGCGAGGGCGAGGGCCGCCCCTACGAGGGCACCCAGACCGCCAAGCTGAAGGTGA
CCAAGGGTGGCCCCCTGCCCTTCGCCTGGGACATCCTGTCCCCTCAGTTCATGTACGGCTCCAAGGCCTA
CGTGAAGCACCCCGCCGACATCCCCGACTACTTGAAGCTGTCCTTCCCCGAGGGCTTCAAGTGGGAGCGC
GTGATGAACTTCGAGGACGGCGGCGTGGTGACCGTGACCCAGGACTCCTCCCTGCAGGACGGCGAGTTCA
TCTACAAGGTGAAGCTGCGCGGCACCAACTTCCCCTCCGACGGCCCCGTAATGCAGAAGAAGACCATGGG
CTGGGAGGCCTCCTCCGAGCGGATGTACCCCGAGGACGGCGCCCTGAAGGGCGAGATCAAGCAGAGGCTG
AAGCTGAAGGACGGCGGCCACTACGACGCTGAGGTCAAGACCACCTACAAGGCCAAGAAGCCCGTGCAGC
TGCCCGGCGCCTACAACGTCAACATCAAGTTGGACATCACCTCCCACAACGAGGACTACACCATCGTGGA
ACAGTACGAACGCGCCGAGGGCCGCCACTCCACCGGCGGCATGGACGAGCTGTACAAGAAGCTTCGTCTC
TGTCGGATAATCTGCAACTCCAGTCTTTCCAGAAGATGGGCGGGAGTCTTCTGGGCAAAGATCTGCGAGA
CGGAATTCTGCAGTCGACGGTACCGCGGGCCCGGGATCCACCGGTCGCCACCATGGTGAGCAAGGGCGAG
GAGCTGTTCACCGGGGTGGTGCCCATCCTGGTCGAGCTGGACGGCGACGTAAACGGCCACAAGTTCAGCG
TGTCCGGCGAGGGCGAGGGCGATGCCACCTACGGCAAGCTGACCCTGAAGTTCATCTGCACCACCGGCAA
GCTGCCCGTGCCCTGGCCCACCCTCGTGACCACCCTGACCTACGGCGTGCAGTGCTTCAGCCGCTACCCC
GACCACATGAAGCAGCACGACTTCTTCAAGTCCGCCATGCCCGAAGGCTACGTCCAGGAGCGCACCATCT
TCTTCAAGGACGACGGCAACTACAAGACCCGCGCCGAGGTGAAGTTCGAGGGCGACACCCTGGTGAACCG
CATCGAGCTGAAGGGCATCGACTTCAAGGAGGACGGCAACATCCTGGGGCACAAGCTGGAGTACAACTAC
AACAGCCACAACGTCTATATCATGGCCGACAAGCAGAAGAACGGCATCAAGGTGAACTTCAAGATCCGCC
ACAACATCGAGGACGGCAGCGTGCAGCTCGCCGACCACTACCAGCAGAACACCCCCATCGGCGACGGCCC
CGTGCTGCTGCCCGACAACCACTACCTGAGCACCCAGTCCGCCCTGAGCAAAGACCCCAACGAGAAGCGC
GATCACATGGTCCTGCTGGAGTTCGTGACCGCCGCCGGGATCACTCTCGGCATGGACGAGCTGTACAAGT
AAAGCGGCCGCGACTCTAGATCATAATCAGCCATACCACATTTGTAGAGGTTTTACTTGCTTTAAAAAAC
CTCCCACACCTCCCCCTGAACCTGAAACATAAAATGAATGCAATTGTTGTTGTTAACTTGTTTATTGCAG
CTTATAATGGTTACAAATAAAGCAATAGCATCACAAATTTCACAAATAAAGCATTTTTTTCACTGCATTC
TAGTTGTGGTTTGTCCAAACTCATCAATGTATCTTAAATCGAATTCCTGCAGCCCGGGGGATCCACTAGT
TCTAGAGCGGCCGCCACCGCGGTGGAGCTCCAGCTTTTGTTCCCTTTAGTGAGGGTTAATTGCGCGCTTG
GCGTAATCATGGTCATAGCTGTTTCCTGTGTGAAATTGTTATCCGCTCACAATTCCACACAACATACGAG
CCGGAAGCATAAAGTGTAAAGCCTGGGGTGCCTAATGAGTGAGCTAACTCACATTAATTGCGTTGCGCTC
ACTGCCCGCTTTCCAGTCGGGAAACCTGTCGTGCCAGCTGCATTAATGAATCGGCCAACGCGCGGGGAGA
GGCGGTTTGCGTATTGGGCGCTCTTCCGCTTCCTCGCTCACTGACTCGCTGCGCTCGGTCGTTCGGCTGC
GGCGAGCGGTATCAGCTCACTCAAAGGCGGTAATACGGTTATCCACAGAATCAGGGGATAACGCAGGAAA
GAACATGTGAGCAAAAGGCCAGCAAAAGGCCAGGAACCGTAAAAAGGCCGCGTTGCTGGCGTTTTTCCAT
AGGCTCCGCCCCCCTGACGAGCATCACAAAAATCGACGCTCAAGTCAGAGGTGGCGAAACCCGACAGGAC
TATAAAGATACCAGGCGTTTCCCCCTGGAAGCTCCCTCGTGCGCTCTCCTGTTCCGACCCTGCCGCTTAC
CGGATACCTGTCCGCCTTTCTCCCTTCGGGAAGCGTGGCGCTTTCTCATAGCTCACGCTGTAGGTATCTC
AGTTCGGTGTAGGTCGTTCGCTCCAAGCTGGGCTGTGTGCACGAACCCCCCGTTCAGCCCGACCGCTGCG
CCTTATCCGGTAACTATCGTCTTGAGTCCAACCCGGTAAGACACGACTTATCGCCACTGGCAGCAGCCAC
TGGTAACAGGATTAGCAGAGCGAGGTATGTAGGCGGTGCTACAGAGTTCTTGAAGTGGTGGCCTAACTAC
GGCTACACTAGAAGGACAGTATTTGGTATCTGCGCTCTGCTGAAGCCAGTTACCTTCGGAAAAAGAGTTG
GTAGCTCTTGATCCGGCAAACAAACCACCGCTGGTAGCGGTGGTTTTTTTGTTTGCAAGCAGCAGATTAC
GCGCAGAAAAAAAGGATCTCAAGAAGATCCTTTGATCTTTTCTACGGGGTCTGACGCTCAGTGGAACGAA
AACTCACGTTAAGGGATTTTGGTCATGAGATTATCAAAAAGGATCTTCACCTAGATCCTTTTAAATTAAA
AATGAAGTTTTAAATCAATCTAAAGTATATATGAGTAAACTTGGTCTGACAGTTACCAATGCTTAATCAG
TGAGGCACCTATCTCAGCGATCTGTCTATTTCGTTCATCCATAGTTGCCTGACTCCCCGTCGTGTAGATA
ACTACGATACGGGAGGGCTTACCATCTGGCCCCAGTGCTGCAATGATACCGCGAGACCCACGCTCACCGG
CTCCAGATTTATCAGCAATAAACCAGCCAGCCGGAAGGGCCGAGCGCAGAAGTGGTCCTGCAACTTTATC
CGCCTCCATCCAGTCTATTAATTGTTGCCGGGAAGCTAGAGTAAGTAGTTCGCCAGTTAATAGTTTGCGC
AACGTTGTTGCCATTGCTACAGGCATCGTGGTGTCACGCTCGTCGTTTGGTATGGCTTCATTCAGCTCCG
GTTCCCAACGATCAAGGCGAGTTACATGATCCCCCATGTTGTGCAAAAAAGCGGTTAGCTCCTTCGGTCC
TCCGATCGTTGTCAGAAGTAAGTTGGCCGCAGTGTTATCACTCATGGTTATGGCAGCACTGCATAATTCT
CTTACTGTCATGCCATCCGTAAGATGCTTTTCTGTGACTGGTGAGTACTCAACCAAGTCATTCTGAGAAT
AGTGTATGCGGCGACCGAGTTGCTCTTGCCCGGCGTCAATACGGGATAATACCGCGCCACATAGCAGAAC
TTTAAAAGTGCTCATCATTGGAAAACGTTCTTCGGGGCGAAAACTCTCAAGGATCTTACCGCTGTTGAGA
TCCAGTTCGATGTAACCCACTCGTGCACCCAACTGATCTTCAGCATCTTTTACTTTCACCAGCGTTTCTG
GGTGAGCAAAAACAGGAAGGCAAAATGCCGCAAAAAAGGGAATAAGGGCGACACGGAAATGTTGAATACT
CATACTCTTCCTTTTTCAATATTATTGAAGCATTTATCAGGGTTATTGTCTCATGAGCGGATACATATTT
GAATGTATTTAGAAAAATAAACAAATAGGGGTTCCGCGCACATTTCCCCGAAAAGTGCCAC
