>Addgene plasmid #54322 | pBS SK mCherryROSAegfp | addgene partial sequence | sequence record 119291 | mCherry-F 5'-ccccgtaatgcagaagaaga-3'
ACGGCGCCCTGAAGGGCGAGATCAAGCAGAGGCTGAAGCTGAAGGACGGCGGCCACTACGACGCTGAGGT
CAAGACCACCTACAAGGCCAAGAAGCCCGTGCAGCTGCCCGGCGCCTACAACGTCAACATCAAGTTGGAC
ATCACCTCCCACAACGAGGACTACACCATCGTGGAACAGTACGAACGCGCCGAGGGCCGCCACTCCACCG
GCGGCATGGACGAGCTGTACAAGAAGCTTCGTCTCTGTCGGATAATCTGCAACTCCAGTCTTTCCAGAAG
ATGGGCGGGAGTCTTCTGGGCAAAGATCTGCGAGACGGAATTCTGCAGTCGACGGTACCGCGGGCCCGGG
ATCCACCGGTCGCCACCATGGTGAGCAAGGGCGAGGAGCTGTTCACCGGGGTGGTGCCCATCCTGGTCGA
GCTGGACGGCGACGTAAACGGCCACAAGTTCAGCGTGTCCGGCGAGGGCGAGGGCGATGCCACCTACGGC
AAGCTGACCCTGAAGTTCATCTGCACCACCGGCAAGCTGCCCGTGCCCTGGCCCACCCTCGTGACCACCC
TGACCTACGGCGTGCAGTGCTTCAGCCGCTACCCCGACCACATGAAGCAGCACGACTTCTTCAAGTCCGC
CATGCCCGAAGGCTACGTCCAGGAGCGCACCATCTTCTTCAAGGACGACGGCAACTACAAGACCCGCGCC
GAGGTGAAGTTCGAGGGCGACACCCTGGTGAACCGCATCGAGCTGAAGGGCATCGACTTCAAGGAGGACG
GCAACATCCTGGGGCACAAGCTGGAGTACAACTACAACAGCCACAACGTCTATATCATGGCCGACAAGCA
GAAGAACGGCATCAAGGTGAACTTCAAG
