>Addgene plasmid #54322 | pBS SK mCherryROSAegfp | addgene partial sequence | sequence record 119296 | CMV-F 5'-CGCAAATGGGCGGTAGGCGTG-3'
ATGGCCATCATCAAGGAGTTCATGCGCTTCAAGGTGCACATGGAGGGCTCCGTGAACGGCCACGAGTTCG
AGATCGAGGGCGAGGGCGAGGGCCGCCCCTACGAGGGCACCCAGACCGCCAAGCTGAAGGTGACCAAGGG
TGGCCCCCTGCCCTTCGCCTGGGACATCCTGTCCCCTCAGTTCATGTACGGCTCCAAGGCCTACGTGAAG
CACCCCGCCGACATCCCCGACTACTTGAAGCTGTCCTTCCCCGAGGGCTTCAAGTGGGAGCGCGTGATGA
ACTTCGAGGACGGCGGCGTGGTGACCGTGACCCAGGACTCCTCCCTGCA
